>Addgene plasmid #242613 | pAT122 | addgene full sequence | sequence record 492403 | Addgene NGS Result
CGGCCTTTTTACGGTTCCTGGCCTTTTGCTGGCCTTTTGCTCACATGTTCTTTCCTGCGTTATCCCCTGA
TTCTGTGGATAACCGTATTACCGCCTTTGAGTGAGCTGATACCGCTCGCCGCAGCCGAACGACCGAGCGC
AGCGAGTCAGTGAGCGAGGAAGCGGAAGAGCGCCCAATACGCAAACCGCCTCTCCCCGCGCGTTGGCCGA
TTCATTAATGCAGCTGGCACGACAGGTTTCCCGACTGGAAAGCGGGCAGTGAGCGCAACGCAATTAATGT
GAGTTAGCTCACTCATTAGGCACCCCAGGCTTTACACTTTATGCTTCCGGCTCGTATGTTGTGTGGAATT
GTGAGCGGATAACAATTTCACACAGGAAACAGCTATGACCATGATTACGCCAAGCTCAGAATTAACCCTC
ACTAAAGGGACTAGTCCTGCAGGTTTAAACCAATTGGCCCTTTGCTTTCTCTGACCAGCATTCTCTCCCC
TGGGCCTGTGCCGCTTTCTGTCTGCAGCTTGTGGCCTGGGTCACCTCTACGGCTGGCCCAGATCCTTCCC
TGCCGCCTCCTTCAGGTTCCGTCTTCCTCCACTCCCTCTTCCCCTTGCTCTCTGCTGTGTTGCTGCCCAA
GGATGCTCTTTCCGGAGCACTTCCTTCTCGGCGCTGCACCACGTGATGTCCTCTGAGCGGATCCTCCCCG
TGTCTGGGTCCTCTCCGGGCATCTCTCCTCCCTCACCCAACCCCATGCCGTCTTCACTCGCTGGGTTCCC
TTTTCCTTCTCCTTCTGGGGCCTGTGCCATCTCTCGTTTCTTAGGATGGCCTTCTCCGACGGATGTCTCC
CTTGCGTCCCGCCTCCCCTTCTTGTAGGCCTGCATCATCACCGTTTTTCTGGACAACCCCAAAGTACCCC
GTCTCCCTGGCTTTAGCCACCTCTCCATCCTCTTGCTTTCTTTGCCTGGACACCCCGTTCTCCTGTGGAT
TCGGGTCACCTCTCACTCCTTTCATTTGGGCAGCTCCCCTACCCCCCTTACCTCTCTAGTCTGTGCTAGC
TCTTCCAGCCCCCTGTCATGGCATCTTCCAGGGGTCCGAGAGCTCAGCTAGTCTTCTTCCTCCAACCCGG
GCCCCTATGTCCACTTCAGGACAGCATGTTTGCTGCCTCCAGGGATCCTGTGTCCCCGAGCTGGGACCAC
CTTATATTCCCAGGGCCGGTTAATGTGGCTCTGGTTCTGGGTACTTTTATCTGTCCCCTCCACCCCACAG
TGGGGCAAGCTTCTGACCTCTTCTCTTCCTCCCACAGGGCCTCGAGAGATCAGGCAGCGGAGAGGGCAGA
GGAAGTCTTCTAACATGCGGTGACGTGGAGGAGAATCCCGGCCCTAGGCTCGAGATGACCGAGTACAAGC
CCACGGTGCGCCTCGCCACCCGCGACGACGTCCCCAGGGCCGTACGCACCCTCGCCGCCGCGTTCGCCGA
CTACCCCGCCACGCGCCACACCGTCGATCCGGACCGCCACATCGAGCGGGTCACCGAGCTGCAAGAACTC
TTCCTCACGCGCGTCGGGCTCGACATCGGCAAGGTGTGGGTCGCGGACGACGGCGCCGCGGTGGCGGTCT
GGACCACGCCGGAGAGCGTCGAAGCGGGGGCGGTGTTCGCCGAGATCGGCCCGCGCATGGCCGAGTTGAG
CGGTTCCCGGCTGGCCGCGCAGCAACAGATGGAAGGCCTCCTGGCGCCGCACCGGCCCAAGGAGCCCGCG
TGGTTCCTGGCCACCGTCGGCGTCTCGCCCGACCACCAGGGCAAGGGTCTGGGCAGCGCCGTCGTGCTCC
CCGGAGTGGAGGCGGCCGAGCGCGCCGGGGTGCCCGCCTTCCTGGAGACCTCCGCGCCCCGCAACCTCCC
CTTCTACGAGCGGCTCGGCTTCACCGTCACCGCCGACGTCGAGGTGCCCGAAGGACCGCGCACCTGGTGC
ATGACCCGCAAGCCCGGTGCCTGATCTAGAGGGCCCGTTTAAACCCGCTGATCAGCCTCGACTGTGCCTT
CTAGTTGCCAGCCATCTGTTGTTTGCCCCTCCCCCGTGCCTTCCTTGACCCTGGAAGGTGCCACTCCCAC
TGTCCTTTCCTAATAAAATGAGGAAATTGCATCGCATTGTCTGAGTAGGTGTCATTCTATTCTGGGGGGT
GGGGTGGGGCAGGACAGCAAGGGGGAGGATTGGGAAGACAATAGCAGGCATGCTGGGGATGCGGTGGGCT
CTATGGCTTCTGAGGCGGAAAGAACCAGCTGGGGGCTAGCAAAGCCTAGGAACAGCTGCATATAGCACTG
CAGTTTACTCCCTATCAGTGATAGAGAGTCAAAAGGCCATGCCCTCCCTATCAGTGATAGAGAGAGCAGA
CTCAAGGTGGTCCCTATCAGTGATAGAGAGATTGAGCAAGAGGGCCTCCCTATCAGTGATAGAGAATAGC
ACTGCAGTTTACTCCCTATCAGTGATAGAGAGTCAAAAGGCCATGCCCTCCCTATCAGTGATAGAGAGAG
CAGACTCAAGGTGGTCCCTATCAGTGATAGAGAGATTGAGCAAGAGGGCCTCCCTATCAGTGATAGAGAT
TGATCCAGTCAGGGCCTCCCTATCAGTGATAGAGAAGCTATGTGCAGGTAGGGCTGTACAGTGGGAATGC
ATGAGCGCACATCGCCCACAGTCCCCGAGAAGTTGGGGGGAGGGGTCGGCAATTGAACCGGTGCCTAGAG
AAGGTGGCGCGGGGTAAACTGGGAAAGTGATGTCGTGTACTGGCTCCGCCTTTTTCCCGAGGGTGGGGGA
GAACCGTATATAAGTGCAGTAGTCGCCGTGAACGTTCTTTTTCGCAACGGGTTTGCCGCCAGAACACAGG
TAAGTGCCGTGTGTGGTTCCCGCGGGCCTGGCCTCTTTACGGGTTATGGCCCTTGCGTGCCTTGAATTAC
TTCCACCTGGCTGCAGTACGTGATTCTTGATCCCGAGCTTCGGGTTGGAAGTGGGTGGGAGAGTTCGAGG
CCTTGCGCTTAAGGAGCCCCTTCGCCTCGTGCTTGAGTTGAGGCCTGGCCTGGGCGCTGGGGCCGCCGCG
TGCGAATCTGGTGGCACCTTCGCGCCTGTCTCGCTGCTTTCGATAAGTCTCTAGCCATTTAAAATTTTTG
ATGACCTGCTGCGACGCTTTTTTTCTGGCAAGATAGTCTTGTAAATGCGGGCCAACATGTGCACACTGGT
ATTTCGGTTTTTGGGGCCGCGGGCGGCGACGGGGCCCGTGCGTCCCAGCGCACATGTTCGGCGAGGCGGG
GCCTGCGAGCGCGGCCACCGAGAATCGGACGGGGGTAGTCTCAAGCTGGCCGGCCTGCTCTGGTGCCTGG
CCTCGCGCCGCCGTGTATCGCCCCGCCCTGGGCGGCAAGGCTGGCCCGGTCGGCACCAGTTGCGTGAGCG
GAAAGATGGCCGCTTCCCGGCCCTGCTGCAGGGAGCTCAAAATGGAGGACGCGGCGCTCGGGAGAGCGGG
CGGGTGAGTCACCCACACAAAGGAAAAGGGCCTTTCCGTCCTCAGCCGTCGCTTCATGTGACTCCACGGA
GTACCGGGCGCCGTCCAGGCACCTCGATTAGTTCTCGAGCTTTTGGAGTACGTCGTCTTTAGGTTGGGGG
GAGGGGTTTTATGCGATGGAGTTTCCCCACACTGAGTGGGTGGAGACTGAAGTTAGGCCAGCTTGGCACT
TGATGTAATTCTCCTTGGAATTTGCCCTTTTTGAGTTTGGATCTTGGTTCATTCTCAAGCCTCAGACAGT
GGTTCAAAGTTTTTTTCTTCCATTTCAGGTGTCGTGAGCTAGCGATTACGCCAAGCTCGAAATTAACCCT
CACTAAAGGGAACAAAAGCTGGAGCTCCCACCGCGGTGGGCCACCATGGAGACAGACACACTCCTGCTAT
GGGTACTGCTGCTCTGGGTTCCAGGTTCCACTGGTGACGCTAGCGAGACGGGCGGATCAGGCGGTCGTCT
CGGATCCGACAAAACTCACACATGCCCACCGTGCCCAGCACCTGAACTCCTGGGGGGACCGTCAGTCTTC
CTCTTCCCCCCAAAACCCAAGGACACCCTCATGATCTCCCGGACCCCTGAGGTCACATGCGTGGTGGTGG
ACGTGAGCCACGAAGACCCTGAGGTCAAGTTCAACTGGTACGTGGACGGCGTGGAGGTGCATAATGCCAA
GACAAAGCCGCGGGAGGAGCAGTACAACAGCACGTACCGTGTGGTCAGCGTCCTCACCGTCCTGCACCAG
GACTGGCTGAATGGCAAGGAGTACAAGTGCAAGGTCTCCAACAAAGCCCTCCCAGCCCCCATCGAGAAAA
CCATCTCCAAAGCCAAAGGGCAGCCCCGAGAACCACAGGTCTACACCCTGCCCCCATCCCGGGAGGAGAT
GACCAAGAACCAGGTCAGCCTGACCTGCCTGGTCAAAGGCTTCTATCCCAGCGACATCGCCGTGGAGTGG
GAGAGCAATGGGCAGCCGGAGAACAACTACAAGACCACGCCTCCCGTGCTGGACTCCGACGGCTCCTTCT
TCCTCTACAGCAAGCTCACCGTGGACAAGAGCAGGTGGCAGCAGGGGAACGTCTTCTCATGCTCCGTGAT
GCACGAGGCTCTGCACAACCACTACACGCAGAAGAGCCTCTCCCTGTCTCCGGGTAAAGGAGGAGGTGGA
AGCGGAGGAGGAGGAAGCGGAGGAGGAGGTAGCGGAGAACAAAAACTCATCTCAGAAGAGGATCTGAATG
CTGTGGGCCAGGACACGCAGGAGGTCATCGTGGTGCCACACTCCTTGCCCTTTAAGGTGGTGGTGATCTC
AGCCATCCTGGCCCTGGTGGTGCTCACCATCATCTCCCTTATCATCCTCATCATGCTTTGGCAGAAGAAG
CCACGTTGTACAGGCAGTGGAGAGGGCAGAGGAAGTCTGCTAACATGCGGTGACGTCGAGGAGAATCCTG
GCCCACCGGTCGCCACCATGGTGAGCAAGGGCGAGGAGCTGTTCACCGGGGTGGTGCCCATCCTGGTCGA
GCTGGACGGCGACGTAAACGGCCACAAGTTCAGCGTGTCCGGCGAGGGCGAGGGCGATGCCACCTACGGC
AAGCTGACCCTGAAGTTCATCTGCACCACCGGCAAGCTGCCCGTGCCCTGGCCCACCCTCGTGACCACCT
TCGGCTACGGCCTGATGTGCTTCGCCCGCTACCCCGACCACATGAAGCAGCACGACTTCTTCAAGTCCGC
CATGCCCGAAGGCTACGTCCAGGAGCGCACCATCTTCTTCAAGGACGACGGCAACTACAAGACCCGCGCC
GAGGTGAAGTTCGAGGGCGACACCCTGGTGAACCGCATCGAGCTGAAGGGCATCGACTTCAAGGAGGACG
GCAACATCCTGGGGCACAAGCTGGAGTACAACTACAACAGCCACAACGTCTATATCATGGCCGACAAGCA
GAAGAACGGCATCAAGGTGAACTTCAAGATCCGCCACAACATCGAGGACGGCAGCGTGCAGCTCGCCGAC
CACTACCAGCAGAACACCCCCATCGGCGACGGCCCCGTGCTGCTGCCCGACAACCACTACCTGAGCTACC
AGTCCGCCCTGAGCAAAGACCCCAACGAGAAGCGCGATCACATGGTCCTGCTGGAGTTCGTGACCGCCGC
CGGGATCACTCTCGGCATGGACGAGCTGTACAAGCCAAAAAAGAAGAGAAAGGTATAGTTGCGGCCGCGA
ATTCGCCCTTCGCGGGATCCTACGGTACTTATTGCCAAGAAAGCACGAGCATCAGCCGTGCCTCCAGGTC
GAATCTTCAAACGACGACGATCACGCGTCGCTCCAGTATTCCAGGGTTCATCAGATCCTACGGTACTTAT
TGCCAAGAAAGCACGAGCATCAGCCGTGCCTCCAGGTCGAATCTTCAAACGACGACGATCACGCGTCGCT
CCAGTATTCCAGGGTTCATCAGATCCTACGGTACTTATTGCCAAGAAAGCACGAGCATCAGCCGTGCCTC
CAGGTCGAATCTTCAAACGACGACGATCACGCGTCGCTCCAGTATTCCAGGGTTCATCAGATCCTACGGT
ACTTATTGCCAAGAAAGCACGAGCATCAGCCGTGCCTCCAGGTCGAATCTTCAAACGACGACGATCACGC
GTCGCTCCAGTATTCCAGGGTTCATCAGATCCTACGGTACTTATTGCCAAGAAAGCACGAGCATCAGCCG
TGCCTCCAGGTCGAATCTTCAAACGACGACGATCACGCGTCGCTCCAGTATTCCAGGGTTCATCAGATCC
TACGGTACTTATTGCCAAGAAAGCACGAGCATCAGCCGTGCCTCCAGGTCGAATCTTCAAACGACGACGA
TCACGCGTCGCTCCAGTATTCCAGGGTTCATCAGATCCTACGGTACTTATTGCCAAGAAAGCACGAGCAT
CAGCCGTGCCTCCAGGTCGAATCTTCAAACGACGACGATCACGCGTCGCTCCAGTATTCCAGGGTTCATC
AGATCCTACGGTACTTATTGCCAAGAAAGCACGAGCATCAGCCGTGCCTCCAGGTCGAATCTTCAAACGA
CGACGATCACGCGTCGCTCCAGTATTCCAGGGTTCATCAGATCCTACGGTACTTATTGCCAAGAAAGCAC
GAGCATCAGCCGTGCCTCCAGGTCGAATCTTCAAACGACGACGATCACGCGTCGCTCCAGTATTCCAGGG
TTCATCAGATCCTACGGTACTTATTGCCAAGAAAGCACGAGCATCAGCCGTGCCTCCAGGTCGAATCTTC
AAACGACGACGATCACGCGTCGCTCCAGTATTCCAGGGTTCATCAGATCCTACGGTACTTATTGCCAAGA
AAGCACGAGCATCAGCCGTGCCTCCAGGTCGAATCTTCAAACGACGACGATCACGCGTCGCTCCAGTATT
CCAGGGTTCATCAGATCCTACGGTACTTATTGCCAAGAAAGCACGAGCATCAGCCGTGCCTCCAGGTCGA
ATCTTCAAACGACGACGATCACGCGTCGCTCCAGTATTCCAGGGTTCATCAGATCTAACTAAACTTGTTT
ATTGCAGCTTATAATGGTTACAAATAAAGCAATAGCATCACAAATTTCACAAATAAAGCATTTTTTTCAC
TGCATTCTAGTTGTGGTTTGTCCAAACTCATCAATGTATCTTATCATGTCTGCATGTAAATTGTAAGCGT
CTCGGCCTCTAGAGTCGAGATGACATTGATTATTGAACTAGGGACAGGATTGGTGACAGAAAAGCCCCAT
CCTTAGGCCTCCTCCTTCCTAGTCTCCTGATATTGGGTCTAACCCCCACCTCCTGTTAGGCAGATTCCTT
ATCTGGTGACACACCCCCATTTCCTGGAGCCATCTCTCTCCTTGCCAGAACCTCTAAGGTTTGCTTACGA
TGGAGCCAGAGAGGATCCTGGGAGGGAGAGCTTGGCAGGGGGTGGGAGGGAAGGGGGGGATGCGTGACCT
GCCCGGTTCTCAGTGGCCACCCTGCGCTACCCTCTCCCAGAACCTGAGCTGCTCTGACGCGGCTGTCTGG
TGCGTTTCACTGATCCTGGTGCTGCAGCTTCCTTACACTTCCCAAGAGGAGAAGCAGTTTGGAAAAACAA
AATCAGAATAAGTTGGTCCTGAGTTCTAACTTTGGCTCTTCACCTTTCTAGTCCCCAATTTATATTGTTC
CTCCGTGCGTCAGTTTTACCTGTGAGATAAGGCCAGTAGCCAGCCCCGTCCTGGCAGGGCTGTGGTGAGG
AGGGGGGTGTCCGTGTGGAAAACTCCCTTTGTGAGAATGGTGCGTCCTAGGTGTTCACCAGGTCGTGGCC
GCCTCTACTCCCTTTCTCTTTCTCCATCCTTCTTTCCTTAAAGAGTCCCCAGTGCTATCTGGGACATATT
CCTCCGCCCAGAGCAGGGTCCCGCTTCCCTAAGGCCCTGCTCTGGGCTTCTGGGTTTGAGTCCTTGGCAA
GCCCAGGAGAGGCGCTCAGGCTTCCCTGTCCCCCTTCCTCGTCCACCATCTCATGCCCCTGGCTCTCCTG
CCCCTTCCCTACAGGGGTTCCTGGCTCTGCTCTTCGCCTTCTTGACGAGTTCTTCTGAATTATTAACGCT
TACAATTTCCTGATGCGGTATTTTCTCCTTACGCATCTGTGCGGTATTTCACACCGCATCAGGTGGCACT
TTTCGGGGAAATGTGCGCGGAACCCCTATTTGTTTATTTTTCTAAATACATTCAAATATGTATCCGCTCA
TGAGATTATCAAAAAGGATCTTCACCTAGATCCTTTTAAATTAAAAATGAAGTTTTAAATCAATCTAAAG
TATATATGAGTAAACTTGGTCTGACAGTTACCAATGCTTAATCAGTGAGGCACCTATCTCAGCGATCTGT
CTATTTCGTTCATCCATAGTTGCCTGACTCCCCGTCGTGTAGATAACTACGATACGGGAGGGCTTACCAT
CTGGCCCCAGTGCTGCAATGATACCGCGAGACCCACGCTCACCGGCTCCAGATTTATCAGCAATAAACCA
GCCAGCCGGAAGGGCCGAGCGCAGAAGTGGTCCTGCAACTTTATCCGCCTCCATCCAGTCTATTAATTGT
TGCCGGGAAGCTAGAGTAAGTAGTTCGCCAGTTAATAGTTTGCGCAACGTTGTTGCCATTGCTACAGGCA
TCGTGGTGTCACGCTCGTCGTTTGGTATGGCTTCATTCAGCTCCGGTTCCCAACGATCAAGGCGAGTTAC
ATGATCCCCCATGTTGTGCAAAAAAGCGGTTAGCTCCTTCGGTCCTCCGATCGTTGTCAGAAGTAAGTTG
GCCGCAGTGTTATCACTCATGGTTATGGCAGCACTGCATAATTCTCTTACTGTCATGCCATCCGTAAGAT
GCTTTTCTGTGACTGGTGAATACTCAACCAAGTCATTCTGAGAATAGTGTATGCGGCGACCGAGTTGCTC
TTGCCCGGCGTCAATACGGGATAATACCGCGCCACATAGCAGAACTTTAAAAGTGCTCATCATTGGAAAA
CGTTCTTCGGGGCGAAAACTCTCAAGGATCTTACCGCTGTTGAGATCCAGTTCGATGTAACCCACTCGTG
CACCCAACTGATCTTCAGCATCTTTTACTTTCACCAGCGTTTCTGGGTGAGCAAAAACAGGAAGGCAAAA
TGCCGCAAAAAAGGGAATAAGGGCGACACGGAAATGTTGAATACTCATACTCTTCCTTTTTCAATATTAT
TGAAGCATTTATCAGGGTTATTGTCTCATGACCAAAATCCCTTAACGTGAGTTTTCGTTCCACTGAGCGT
CAGACCCCGTAGAAAAGATCAAAGGATCTTCTTGAGATCCTTTTTTTCTGCGCGTAATCTGCTGCTTGCA
AACAAAAAAACCACCGCTACCAGCGGTGGTTTGTTTGCCGGATCAAGAGCTACCAACTCTTTTTCCGAAG
GTAACTGGCTTCAGCAGAGCGCAGATACCAAATACTGTTCTTCTAGTGTAGCCGTAGTTAGGCCACCACT
TCAAGAACTCTGTAGCACCGCCTACATACCTCGCTCTGCTAATCCTGTTACCAGTGGCTGCTGCCAGTGG
CGATAAGTCGTGTCTTACCGGGTTGGACTCAAGACGATAGTTACCGGATAAGGCGCAGCGGTCGGGCTGA
ACGGGGGGTTCGTGCACACAGCCCAGCTTGGAGCGAACGACCTACACCGAACTGAGATACCTACAGCGTG
AGCTATGAGAAAGCGCCACGCTTCCCGAAGGGAGAAAGGCGGACAGGTATCCGGTAAGCGGCAGGGTCGG
AACAGGAGAGCGCACGAGGGAGCTTCCAGGGGGAAACGCCTGGTATCTTTATAGTCCTGTCGGGTTTCGC
CACCTCTGACTTGAGCGTCGATTTTTGTGATGCTCGTCAGGGGGGCGGAGCCTATGGAAAAACGCCAGCA
ACG
Features (pLannotate 1.2.2; 37 found; start..end, strand, type, name):
     35..168     +  rep_origin     RSF ori (fragment): Plasmids containing the RSF 1030 origin of replication can be propagated in E. coli cells that contain additional plasmids with compatible origins.
    170..262     +  CDS            lacI (fragment): lac repressor; lacI; The lac repressor binds to the lac operator to inhibit transcription in E. coli. This inhibition can be relieved by adding lactose or isopropyl-β-D-thiogalactopyranoside (IPTG).
    275..296     +  protein_bind   CAP binding site: CAP binding activates transcription in the presence of cAMP. E. coli catabolite activator protein
    311..341     +  promoter       lac promoter: promoter for the E. coli lac operon
    349..365     +  protein_bind   lac operator: The lac repressor binds to the lac operator to inhibit transcription in E. coli. This inhibition can be relieved by adding lactose or isopropyl-β-D-thiogalactopyranoside (IPTG). lac repressor encoded by lacI
    410..428     +  promoter       T3 promoter: promoter for bacteriophage T3 RNA polymerase
    463..1266    +  misc_feature   HA-L: left homology arm from the adeno-associated virus integration site (AAVS1) within intron 1 of the human PPP1R12C gene
   1273..1298    +  misc_feature   SA: splice acceptor site
   1385..1984    +  CDS            PuroR: puromycin N-acetyltransferase; pac from Streptomyces alboniger; confers resistance to puromycin
   2022..2246    +  polyA_signal   bGH poly(A) signal: bovine growth hormone polyadenylation signal
   2250..2271    +  promoter       SV40 promoter (fragment): SV40 enhancer and early promoter
   2312..2337    +  promoter       tight TRE promoter (fragment): Tet-responsive promoter PTight, consisting of seven tet operator sequences followed by the minimal CMV promoter
   2354..2373    +  promoter       tight TRE promoter (fragment): Tet-responsive promoter PTight, consisting of seven tet operator sequences followed by the minimal CMV promoter
   2391..2409    +  protein_bind   tet operator: tetO; bacterial operator O2 for the tetR and tetA genes tetracycline repressor TetR
   2426..2446    +  promoter       tight TRE promoter (fragment): Tet-responsive promoter PTight, consisting of seven tet operator sequences followed by the minimal CMV promoter
   2456..2481    +  promoter       tight TRE promoter (fragment): Tet-responsive promoter PTight, consisting of seven tet operator sequences followed by the minimal CMV promoter
   2498..2517    +  promoter       tight TRE promoter (fragment): Tet-responsive promoter PTight, consisting of seven tet operator sequences followed by the minimal CMV promoter
   2535..2553    +  protein_bind   tet operator: tetO; bacterial operator O2 for the tetR and tetA genes tetracycline repressor TetR
   2571..2593    +  promoter       PLtetO-1 promoter (fragment): modified phage lambda PL promoter with tet operator sites (Lutz and Bujard, 1997)
   2606..2626    +  promoter       tight TRE promoter (fragment): Tet-responsive promoter PTight, consisting of seven tet operator sequences followed by the minimal CMV promoter
   2663..2869    +  promoter       EF-1α core promoter: core promoter for human elongation factor EF-1α
   2870..2979    +  intron         EF-1α intron A (fragment): intron upstream of the start codon of human EF-1α
   3605..3808    +  intron         EF-1α intron A: truncated intron upstream of the start codon of human EF-1α
   3841..3859    +  promoter       T3 promoter: promoter for bacteriophage T3 RNA polymerase
   3896..3958    +  sig_peptide    Igκ leader: leader sequence from mouse immunoglobulin κ light chain
   3998..4678    +  CDS            IGHG1 (fragment): IGHG1_HUMAN - Experimental evidence at protein level: Swiss-Prot protein existence level 1. Constant region of immunoglobulin heavy chains. Immunoglobulins, also known as antibodies, are membrane-bound or secreted glycoproteins produced by B lymphocytes. In the recognition phase of humoral immunity, the membrane-bound immunoglobulins serve as receptors which, upon binding of a specific antigen, trigger the clonal expansion and differentiation of B lymphocytes into immunoglobulins- secreting plasma cells. Secreted immunoglobulins mediate the effector phase of humoral immunity, which results in
   4760..4906    +  CDS            PDGFRβ TM domain: transmembrane domain from platelet derived growth factor receptor beta
   4988..5704    +  CDS            Citrine: Citrine is a basic (constitutively fluorescent) yellow fluorescent protein published in 2001, derived from Aequorea victoria. It has moderate acid sensitivity.
   5705..5725    +  CDS            SV40 NLS: nuclear localization signal of SV40 (simian virus 40) large T antigen
   7062..7183    +  polyA_signal   SV40 poly(A) signal: SV40 polyadenylation signal
   7247..8083    +  misc_feature   HA-R: right homology arm from the adeno-associated virus integration site (AAVS1) within intron 1 of the human PPP1R12C gene
   8084..8108    +  CDS            NeoR/KanR (fragment): aminoglycoside phosphotransferase confers resistance to neomycin, kanamycin, and G418 (Geneticin®)
   8129..8179    -  misc_feature   bom (fragment): basis of mobility region from pBR322
   8206..8265    +  promoter       AmpR promoter (fragment): bla
   8358..9218    -  CDS            AmpR: β-lactamase; bla; confers resistance to ampicillin, carbenicillin, and related antibiotics
   9219..9271    -  promoter       AmpR promoter (fragment): bla
   9342..9930    +  rep_origin     ori: high-copy-number ColE1/pMB1/pBR322/pUC origin of replication
