[The description below was written by a language model from this plasmid's Addgene catalogue record and pLannotate feature annotations shown in this document.]
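Description:
pAT122 is a mammalian genomic-integration donor plasmid built on the pJT039 backbone. It carries an RNA-regulation reporter flanked by left and right homology arms from the human AAVS1 safe-harbour locus (intron 1 of PPP1R12C). In bacteria it is a high-copy plasmid with a ColE1/pUC-type origin and an AmpR β-lactamase marker. The small lacI, RSF ori, NeoR/KanR and bom hits in the annotation are only short backbone fragments. Just inside the left arm, a splice acceptor precedes a promoterless puromycin N-acetyltransferase gene and a bGH polyadenylation signal. With this arrangement, puromycin resistance would be expected to depend on splicing from the endogenous PPP1R12C transcript, which would favour on-target integrants.

The reporter unit begins with an array of tet operator repeats placed upstream of an EF-1α core promoter and intron A. This layout would allow TetR-fused proteins to be recruited to the promoter, although the record does not state such a use. The transcript encodes two products. The first is a synthetic surface marker made of an Igκ leader, a human IgG1 constant-region fragment and the PDGFRβ transmembrane domain, which displays an antibody Fc on the cell surface for magnetic separation. The second is Citrine carrying an SV40 NLS for fluorescence readout. The element linking the two coding regions is not annotated.

Between the Citrine-NLS stop and the SV40 poly(A) signal lies an unannotated stretch of roughly 1.3 kb, consistent with the 24 MS2 stem-loops that the catalogue entry places in the 3'UTR. MS2 coat protein fusions can be tethered to these loops. Effector domains that alter mRNA stability or translation can then be scored by Citrine fluorescence or by bead-based sorting, consistent with the associated high-throughput screening of effector domains from human RNA-binding proteins.
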