Addgene plasmid #242613: pAT122
Purpose: 24-stem loop MS2 Citrine + magnetic separation RNA reporter, stem-loops in 3'UTR
Depositing lab: Lacra Bintu. Depositing organization: Stanford University. Publication: High-throughput discovery of regulatory effector domains in human RNA-binding proteins. Thurm AR, Finkel Y, Andrews C, Cai XS, Benko C, Bintu L. bioRxiv [Preprint]. 2024 Jul 19:2024.07.19.604317. doi: 10.1101/2024.07.19.604317. PubMed 39071298.
Backbone
  Vector backbone: pJT039
  Selectable markers: Puromycin
Growth in bacteria
  Bacterial resistance: Ampicillin, 100 μg/mL
  Growth temperature: 37°C
  Growth strain: DH5alpha
  Copy number: High Copy
Gene/Insert
  Gene/Insert name: Citrine
  Species: Synthetic
Terms and licenses: Academic/Nonprofit Terms; Industry Terms: Not Available to Industry
How to cite: pAT122 was a gift from Lacra Bintu (Addgene plasmid # 242613 ; http://n2t.net/addgene:242613 ; RRID:Addgene_242613)
